Addgene plasmid #120039: pMaCTag-P28
Purpose: Template for C-terminal PCR tagging of mammalian genes (Puromycin selection) with 3xHA
Depositing lab: Michael Knop. Depositing organization: Universitaet Heidelberg. Publication: CRISPR-Cas12a-assisted PCR tagging of mammalian genes. Fueller J, Herbst K, Meurer M, Gubicza K, Kurtulmus B, Knopf JD, Kirrmaier D, Buchmuller BC, Pereira G, Lemberg MK, Knop M. J Cell Biol. 2020 Jun 1;219(6). pii: 151766. doi: 10.1083/jcb.201910210. PubMed 32406907.
Backbone
  Vector backbone: pFA6a
  Backbone size w/o insert (bp): 2412
  Vector type: PCR Template
  Selectable markers: Puromycin
Growth in bacteria
  Bacterial resistance: Ampicillin, 100 μg/mL
  Growth temperature: 37°C
  Growth strain: DH5alpha
  Copy number: High Copy
Gene/Insert
  Gene/Insert name: 3xHA
  Species: H. sapiens (human)
  Promoter: None
  Tag / fusion protein: 3xHA (C terminal on backbone)
  Cloning method: Restriction Enzyme; 5′ cloning site BamHI (not destroyed); 3′ cloning site SpeI (not destroyed)
  Sequencing primers: 5′ SP6; 3′ AAACCACAACTAGAATGCAGTG
Terms and licenses: Academic/Nonprofit Terms; Industry Terms: Not Available to Industry
Depositor comments: Template plasmid for C-terminal PCR tagging of mammalian genes. For M1 and M2 tagging oligo design please visit www.pcr-tagging.com Please visit https://www.biorxiv.org/content/early/2018/11/20/473876 for BioRxiv preprint
How to cite: pMaCTag-P28 was a gift from Michael Knop (Addgene plasmid # 120039 ; http://n2t.net/addgene:120039 ; RRID:Addgene_120039)
