[The description below was written by a language model from this plasmid's Addgene catalogue record and pLannotate feature annotations shown in this document.]
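Description:
pMaCTag-P28 is a 4,183 bp PCR template plasmid built on the pFA6a backbone, designed for C-terminal tagging of endogenous mammalian genes with a 3xHA epitope by the CRISPR-Cas12a-assisted PCR tagging method. It is not an expression vector in its own right. It is maintained in E. coli through a high-copy ColE1/pUC-type origin and an ampicillin resistance gene (β-lactamase with its own promoter), and the tagging cassette is amplified from it using gene-specific M1 and M2 tagging oligos. Short lacI, rop and bom fragments in the feature tables are backbone remnants, and SP6 and T7 promoters flank the cassette. The NGS-verified and depositor sequences are the same length and carry the same features in the same order, differing only in where numbering starts.

The cassette begins with a promoterless 3xHA coding sequence followed by an SV40 polyadenylation signal, so that after in-frame integration at the 3′ end of a target gene the tag is expressed from the endogenous promoter. Downstream lies a puromycin selection unit consisting of the SV40 enhancer/early promoter, the pac puromycin N-acetyltransferase gene and a bGH poly(A) signal, which allows selection of cells that have integrated the cassette. This is followed by a human U6 RNA polymerase III promoter positioned at the end of the cassette. In the PCR tagging approach, such a promoter is expected to drive a Cas12a crRNA whose sequence is supplied by the reverse tagging oligo, so that the PCR product itself encodes the guide directing cleavage at the target locus, although the record does not spell this out. Two same-orientation loxP sites bracket the marker and U6 promoter, which should permit Cre-mediated excision of these elements after selection, leaving the tag and its terminator.
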