Features (pLannotate 1.2.2; 16 found; start..end, strand, type, name):
     64..153     +  CDS            3xHA: three tandem HA epitope tags
    163..284     +  polyA_signal   SV40 poly(A) signal: SV40 polyadenylation signal
    291..324     +  protein_bind   loxP: Cre-mediated recombination occurs in the 8-bp core sequence (GCATACAT). Cre recombinase
    331..647     +  promoter       SV40 promoter: SV40 enhancer and early promoter
    660..1256    +  CDS            pac: PUAC_STRAD - Protein predicted: Swiss-Prot protein existence level 4. Detoxification of puromycin. From Streptomyces alboniger.
   1269..1493    +  polyA_signal   bGH poly(A) signal: bovine growth hormone polyadenylation signal
   1500..1740    +  promoter       U6 promoter: RNA polymerase III promoter for human U6 snRNA
   1750..1783    +  protein_bind   loxP: Cre-mediated recombination occurs in the 8-bp core sequence (GCATACAT). Cre recombinase
   1821..1839    -  promoter       T7 promoter: promoter for bacteriophage T7 RNA polymerase
   1861..1914    -  CDS            lacI (fragment): lac repressor; lacI; The lac repressor binds to the lac operator to inhibit transcription in E. coli. This inhibition can be relieved by adding lactose or isopropyl-β-D-thiogalactopyranoside (IPTG).
   2097..2685    -  rep_origin     ori: high-copy-number ColE1/pMB1/pBR322/pUC origin of replication
   2856..3716    -  CDS            AmpR: β-lactamase; bla; confers resistance to ampicillin, carbenicillin, and related antibiotics
   3717..3821    -  promoter       AmpR promoter: bla
   3916..3951    +  CDS            rop (fragment): Rop protein, which maintains plasmids at low copy number; rop
   4053..4104    +  misc_feature   bom (fragment): basis of mobility region from pBR322
   4167..2       +  promoter       SP6 promoter (across the origin): promoter for bacteriophage SP6 RNA polymerase
>Addgene plasmid #120039 | pMaCTag-P28 | depositor full sequence | sequence record 228075 | pMaCTag-P28 sequence 4183 bps
GAACGCGGCCGCCAGCTGAAGCTTCGTACGTCAGGTGGAGGAGGTAGTGGCGGAGGCGGATCCTACCCAT
ACGATGTTCCTGACTATGCGGGCTATCCCTATGACGTCCCGGACTATGCAGGATCCTATCCATATGACGT
TCCAGATTACGCTTGAACTAGTAACTTGTTTATTGCAGCTTATAATGGTTACAAATAAAGCAATAGCATC
ACAAATTTCACAAATAAAGCATTTTTTTCACTGCATTCTAGTTGTGGTTTGTCCAAACTCATCAATGTAT
CTTAGTCGATATAACTTCGTATAGCATACATTATACGAAGTTATGTCGACGGTGTGGAAAGTCCCCAGGC
TCCCCAGCAGGCAGAAGTATGCAAAGCATGCATCTCAATTAGTCAGCAACCAGGTGTGGAAAGTCCCCAG
GCTCCCCAGCAGGCAGAAGTATGCAAAGCATGCATCTCAATTAGTCAGCAACCATAGTCCCGCCCCTAAC
TCCGCCCATCCCGCCCCTAACTCCGCCCAGTTCCGCCCATTCTCCGCCCCATGGCTGACTAATTTTTTTT
ATTTATGCAGAGGCCGAGGCCGCCTCGGCCTCTGAGCTATTCCAGAAGTAGTGAGGAGGCTTTTTTGGAG
GCCTAGGCTTTTGCAAAGAATTCGCCACCATGACTGAGTACAAGCCTACTGTGCGTTTAGCCACCAGGGA
TGATGTGCCACGAGCCGTGAGGACACTAGCAGCCGCCTTTGCTGACTACCCAGCTACAAGGCACACCGTG
GACCCTGACAGACACATTGAAAGAGTCACAGAACTTCAGGAGCTGTTTTTAACTAGGGTGGGCCTGGATA
TTGGCAAAGTCTGGGTGGCCGATGATGGAGCAGCAGTTGCAGTGTGGACCACCCCAGAGTCTGTTGAAGC
TGGAGCTGTCTTTGCAGAAATTGGACCAAGAATGGCCGAGTTATCTGGCAGCAGGCTGGCTGCTCAACAG
CAGATGGAAGGATTATTAGCTCCCCACAGACCCAAGGAGCCTGCCTGGTTCCTGGCAACAGTTGGAGTTT
CTCCAGACCATCAGGGCAAGGGCTTAGGATCTGCTGTGGTGCTGCCTGGTGTGGAAGCAGCTGAGAGAGC
TGGGGTGCCAGCATTTCTGGAGACATCAGCTCCTAGAAACCTGCCCTTCTATGAACGGCTGGGCTTCACA
GTGACTGCTGATGTGGAGGTGCCTGAGGGCCCCAGAACCTGGTGCATGACAAGAAAACCAGGAGCCTGAC
TGCAGCGACTGTGCCTTCTAGTTGCCAGCCATCTGTTGTTTGCCCCTCCCCCGTGCCTTCCTTGACCCTG
GAAGGTGCCACTCCCACTGTCCTTTCCTAATAAAATGAGGAAATTGCATCGCATTGTCTGAGTAGGTGTC
ATTCTATTCTGGGGGGTGGGGTGGGGCAGGACAGCAAGGGGGAGGATTGGGAAGACAATAGCAGGCATGC
TGGGGATGCGGTGGGCTCTATGGCTCGAGGAGGGCCTATTTCCCATGATTCCTTCATATTTGCATATACG
ATACAAGGCTGTTAGAGAGATAATTGGAATTAATTTGACTGTAAACACAAAGATATTAGTACAAAATACG
TGACGTAGAAAGTAATAATTTCTTGGGTAGTTTGCAGTTTTAAAATTATGTTTTAAAATGGACTATCATA
TGCTTACCGTAACTTGAAAGTATTTCGATTTCTTGGCTTTATATATCTTGTGGAAAGGACGAAACACCGA
TAACTTCGTATAGCATACATTATACGAAGTTATGGTACCGATGCAGCTAGCCCGCGGATCTGCCGGTCTC
CCTATAGTGAGTCGTATTAATTTCGATAAGCCAGGTTAACCTGCATTAATGAATCGGCCAACGCGCGGGG
AGAGGCGGTTTGCGTATTGGGCGCTCTTCCGCTTCCTCGCTCACTGACTCGCTGCGCTCGGTCGTTCGGC
TGCGGCGAGCGGTATCAGCTCACTCAAAGGCGGTAATACGGTTATCCACAGAATCAGGGGATAACGCAGG
AAAGAACATGTGAGCAAAAGGCCAGCAAAAGGCCAGGAACCGTAAAAAGGCCGCGTTGCTGGCGTTTTTC
CATAGGCTCCGCCCCCCTGACGAGCATCACAAAAATCGACGCTCAAGTCAGAGGTGGCGAAACCCGACAG
GACTATAAAGATACCAGGCGTTTCCCCCTGGAAGCTCCCTCGTGCGCTCTCCTGTTCCGACCCTGCCGCT
TACCGGATACCTGTCCGCCTTTCTCCCTTCGGGAAGCGTGGCGCTTTCTCAATGCTCACGCTGTAGGTAT
CTCAGTTCGGTGTAGGTCGTTCGCTCCAAGCTGGGCTGTGTGCACGAACCCCCCGTTCAGCCCGACCGCT
GCGCCTTATCCGGTAACTATCGTCTTGAGTCCAACCCGGTAAGACACGACTTATCGCCACTGGCAGCAGC
CACTGGTAACAGGATTAGCAGAGCGAGGTATGTAGGCGGTGCTACAGAGTTCTTGAAGTGGTGGCCTAAC
TACGGCTACACTAGAAGGACAGTATTTGGTATCTGCGCTCTGCTGAAGCCAGTTACCTTCGGAAAAAGAG
TTGGTAGCTCTTGATCCGGCAAACAAACCACCGCTGGTAGCGGTGGTTTTTTTGTTTGCAAGCAGCAGAT
TACGCGCAGAAAAAAAGGATCTCAAGAAGATCCTTTGATCTTTTCTACGGGGTCTGACGCTCAGTGGAAC
GAAAACTCACGTTAAGGGATTTTGGTCATGAGATTATCAAAAAGGATCTTCACCTAGATCCTTTTAAATT
AAAAATGAAGTTTTAAATCAATCTAAAGTATATATGAGTAAACTTGGTCTGACAGTTACCAATGCTTAAT
CAGTGAGGCACCTATCTCAGCGATCTGTCTATTTCGTTCATCCATAGTTGCCTGACTCCCCGTCGTGTAG
ATAACTACGATACGGGAGGGCTTACCATCTGGCCCCAGTGCTGCAATGATACCGCGAGACCCACGCTCAC
CGGCTCCAGATTTATCAGCAATAAACCAGCCAGCCGGAAGGGCCGAGCGCAGAAGTGGTCCTGCAACTTT
ATCCGCCTCCATCCAGTCTATTAATTGTTGCCGGGAAGCTAGAGTAAGTAGTTCGCCAGTTAATAGTTTG
CGCAACGTTGTTGCCATTGCTACAGGCATCGTGGTGTCACGCTCGTCGTTTGGTATGGCTTCATTCAGCT
CCGGTTCCCAACGATCAAGGCGAGTTACATGATCCCCCATGTTGTGCAAAAAAGCGGTTAGCTCCTTCGG
TCCTCCGATCGTTGTCAGAAGTAAGTTGGCCGCAGTGTTATCACTCATGGTTATGGCAGCACTGCATAAT
TCTCTTACTGTCATGCCATCCGTAAGATGCTTTTCTGTGACTGGTGAGTACTCAACCAAGTCATTCTGAG
AATAGTGTATGCGGCGACCGAGTTGCTCTTGCCCGGCGTCAATACGGGATAATACCGCGCCACATAGCAG
AACTTTAAAAGTGCTCATCATTGGAAAACGTTCTTCGGGGCGAAAACTCTCAAGGATCTTACCGCTGTTG
AGATCCAGTTCGATGTAACCCACTCGTGCACCCAACTGATCTTCAGCATCTTTTACTTTCACCAGCGTTT
CTGGGTGAGCAAAAACAGGAAGGCAAAATGCCGCAAAAAAGGGAATAAGGGCGACACGGAAATGTTGAAT
ACTCATACTCTTCCTTTTTCAATATTATTGAAGCATTTATCAGGGTTATTGTCTCATGAGCGGATACATA
TTTGAATGTATTTAGAAAAATAAACAAATAGGGGTTCCGCGCACATTTCCCCGAAAAGTGCCACCTGACG
TCTAAGAAACCATTATTATCATGACATTAACCTATAAAAATAGGCGTATCACGAGGCCCTTTCGTCTCGC
GCGTTTCGGTGATGACGGTGAAAACCTCTGACACATGCAGCTCCCGGAGACGGTCACAGCTTGTCTGTAA
GCGGATGCCGGGAGCAGACAAGCCCGTCAGGGCGCGTCAGCGGGTGTTGGCGGGTGTCGGGGCTGGCTTA
ACTATGCGGCATCAGAGCAGATTGTACTGAGAGTGCACCATATGGACATATTGTCGTTAGAACGCGGCTA
CAATTAATACATAACCTTATGTATCATACACATACGATTTAGGTGACACTATA
