Features (pLannotate 1.2.2; 16 found; start..end, strand, type, name):
      1..19      +  promoter       SP6 promoter: promoter for bacteriophage SP6 RNA polymerase
     81..170     +  CDS            3xHA: three tandem HA epitope tags
    180..301     +  polyA_signal   SV40 poly(A) signal: SV40 polyadenylation signal
    308..341     +  protein_bind   loxP: Cre-mediated recombination occurs in the 8-bp core sequence (GCATACAT). Cre recombinase
    348..664     +  promoter       SV40 promoter: SV40 enhancer and early promoter
    677..1273    +  CDS            pac: PUAC_STRAD - Protein predicted: Swiss-Prot protein existence level 4. Detoxification of puromycin. From Streptomyces alboniger.
   1286..1510    +  polyA_signal   bGH poly(A) signal: bovine growth hormone polyadenylation signal
   1517..1757    +  promoter       U6 promoter: RNA polymerase III promoter for human U6 snRNA
   1767..1800    +  protein_bind   loxP: Cre-mediated recombination occurs in the 8-bp core sequence (GCATACAT). Cre recombinase
   1838..1856    -  promoter       T7 promoter: promoter for bacteriophage T7 RNA polymerase
   1878..1931    -  CDS            lacI (fragment): lac repressor; lacI; The lac repressor binds to the lac operator to inhibit transcription in E. coli. This inhibition can be relieved by adding lactose or isopropyl-β-D-thiogalactopyranoside (IPTG).
   2114..2702    -  rep_origin     ori: high-copy-number ColE1/pMB1/pBR322/pUC origin of replication
   2873..3733    -  CDS            AmpR: β-lactamase; bla; confers resistance to ampicillin, carbenicillin, and related antibiotics
   3734..3838    -  promoter       AmpR promoter: bla
   3933..3968    +  CDS            rop (fragment): Rop protein, which maintains plasmids at low copy number; rop
   4070..4121    +  misc_feature   bom (fragment): basis of mobility region from pBR322
>Addgene plasmid #120039 | pMaCTag-P28 | addgene full sequence | sequence record 232645 | Addgene NGS Result
ATTTAGGTGACACTATAGAACGCGGCCGCCAGCTGAAGCTTCGTACGTCAGGTGGAGGAGGTAGTGGCGG
AGGCGGATCCTACCCATACGATGTTCCTGACTATGCGGGCTATCCCTATGACGTCCCGGACTATGCAGGA
TCCTATCCATATGACGTTCCAGATTACGCTTGAACTAGTAACTTGTTTATTGCAGCTTATAATGGTTACA
AATAAAGCAATAGCATCACAAATTTCACAAATAAAGCATTTTTTTCACTGCATTCTAGTTGTGGTTTGTC
CAAACTCATCAATGTATCTTAGTCGATATAACTTCGTATAGCATACATTATACGAAGTTATGTCGACGGT
GTGGAAAGTCCCCAGGCTCCCCAGCAGGCAGAAGTATGCAAAGCATGCATCTCAATTAGTCAGCAACCAG
GTGTGGAAAGTCCCCAGGCTCCCCAGCAGGCAGAAGTATGCAAAGCATGCATCTCAATTAGTCAGCAACC
ATAGTCCCGCCCCTAACTCCGCCCATCCCGCCCCTAACTCCGCCCAGTTCCGCCCATTCTCCGCCCCATG
GCTGACTAATTTTTTTTATTTATGCAGAGGCCGAGGCCGCCTCGGCCTCTGAGCTATTCCAGAAGTAGTG
AGGAGGCTTTTTTGGAGGCCTAGGCTTTTGCAAAGAATTCGCCACCATGACTGAGTACAAGCCTACTGTG
CGTTTAGCCACCAGGGATGATGTGCCACGAGCCGTGAGGACACTAGCAGCCGCCTTTGCTGACTACCCAG
CTACAAGGCACACCGTGGACCCTGACAGACACATTGAAAGAGTCACAGAACTTCAGGAGCTGTTTTTAAC
TAGGGTGGGCCTGGATATTGGCAAAGTCTGGGTGGCCGATGATGGAGCAGCAGTTGCAGTGTGGACCACC
CCAGAGTCTGTTGAAGCTGGAGCTGTCTTTGCAGAAATTGGACCAAGAATGGCCGAGTTATCTGGCAGCA
GGCTGGCTGCTCAACAGCAGATGGAAGGATTATTAGCTCCCCACAGACCCAAGGAGCCTGCCTGGTTCCT
GGCAACAGTTGGAGTTTCTCCAGACCATCAGGGCAAGGGCTTAGGATCTGCTGTGGTGCTGCCTGGTGTG
GAAGCAGCTGAGAGAGCTGGGGTGCCAGCATTTCTGGAGACATCAGCTCCTAGAAACCTGCCCTTCTATG
AACGGCTGGGCTTCACAGTGACTGCTGATGTGGAGGTGCCTGAGGGCCCCAGAACCTGGTGCATGACAAG
AAAACCAGGAGCCTGACTGCAGCGACTGTGCCTTCTAGTTGCCAGCCATCTGTTGTTTGCCCCTCCCCCG
TGCCTTCCTTGACCCTGGAAGGTGCCACTCCCACTGTCCTTTCCTAATAAAATGAGGAAATTGCATCGCA
TTGTCTGAGTAGGTGTCATTCTATTCTGGGGGGTGGGGTGGGGCAGGACAGCAAGGGGGAGGATTGGGAA
GACAATAGCAGGCATGCTGGGGATGCGGTGGGCTCTATGGCTCGAGGAGGGCCTATTTCCCATGATTCCT
TCATATTTGCATATACGATACAAGGCTGTTAGAGAGATAATTGGAATTAATTTGACTGTAAACACAAAGA
TATTAGTACAAAATACGTGACGTAGAAAGTAATAATTTCTTGGGTAGTTTGCAGTTTTAAAATTATGTTT
TAAAATGGACTATCATATGCTTACCGTAACTTGAAAGTATTTCGATTTCTTGGCTTTATATATCTTGTGG
AAAGGACGAAACACCGATAACTTCGTATAGCATACATTATACGAAGTTATGGTACCGATGCAGCTAGCCC
GCGGATCTGCCGGTCTCCCTATAGTGAGTCGTATTAATTTCGATAAGCCAGGTTAACCTGCATTAATGAA
TCGGCCAACGCGCGGGGAGAGGCGGTTTGCGTATTGGGCGCTCTTCCGCTTCCTCGCTCACTGACTCGCT
GCGCTCGGTCGTTCGGCTGCGGCGAGCGGTATCAGCTCACTCAAAGGCGGTAATACGGTTATCCACAGAA
TCAGGGGATAACGCAGGAAAGAACATGTGAGCAAAAGGCCAGCAAAAGGCCAGGAACCGTAAAAAGGCCG
CGTTGCTGGCGTTTTTCCATAGGCTCCGCCCCCCTGACGAGCATCACAAAAATCGACGCTCAAGTCAGAG
GTGGCGAAACCCGACAGGACTATAAAGATACCAGGCGTTTCCCCCTGGAAGCTCCCTCGTGCGCTCTCCT
GTTCCGACCCTGCCGCTTACCGGATACCTGTCCGCCTTTCTCCCTTCGGGAAGCGTGGCGCTTTCTCATA
GCTCACGCTGTAGGTATCTCAGTTCGGTGTAGGTCGTTCGCTCCAAGCTGGGCTGTGTGCACGAACCCCC
CGTTCAGCCCGACCGCTGCGCCTTATCCGGTAACTATCGTCTTGAGTCCAACCCGGTAAGACACGACTTA
TCGCCACTGGCAGCAGCCACTGGTAACAGGATTAGCAGAGCGAGGTATGTAGGCGGTGCTACAGAGTTCT
TGAAGTGGTGGCCTAACTACGGCTACACTAGAAGAACAGTATTTGGTATCTGCGCTCTGCTGAAGCCAGT
TACCTTCGGAAAAAGAGTTGGTAGCTCTTGATCCGGCAAACAAACCACCGCTGGTAGCGGTGGTTTTTTT
GTTTGCAAGCAGCAGATTACGCGCAGAAAAAAAGGATCTCAAGAAGATCCTTTGATCTTTTCTACGGGGT
CTGACGCTCAGTGGAACGAAAACTCACGTTAAGGGATTTTGGTCATGAGATTATCAAAAAGGATCTTCAC
CTAGATCCTTTTAAATTAAAAATGAAGTTTTAAATCAATCTAAAGTATATATGAGTAAACTTGGTCTGAC
AGTTACCAATGCTTAATCAGTGAGGCACCTATCTCAGCGATCTGTCTATTTCGTTCATCCATAGTTGCCT
GACTCCCCGTCGTGTAGATAACTACGATACGGGAGGGCTTACCATCTGGCCCCAGTGCTGCAATGATACC
GCGAGACCCACGCTCACCGGCTCCAGATTTATCAGCAATAAACCAGCCAGCCGGAAGGGCCGAGCGCAGA
AGTGGTCCTGCAACTTTATCCGCCTCCATCCAGTCTATTAATTGTTGCCGGGAAGCTAGAGTAAGTAGTT
CGCCAGTTAATAGTTTGCGCAACGTTGTTGCCATTGCTACAGGCATCGTGGTGTCACGCTCGTCGTTTGG
TATGGCTTCATTCAGCTCCGGTTCCCAACGATCAAGGCGAGTTACATGATCCCCCATGTTGTGCAAAAAA
GCGGTTAGCTCCTTCGGTCCTCCGATCGTTGTCAGAAGTAAGTTGGCCGCAGTGTTATCACTCATGGTTA
TGGCAGCACTGCATAATTCTCTTACTGTCATGCCATCCGTAAGATGCTTTTCTGTGACTGGTGAGTACTC
AACCAAGTCATTCTGAGAATAGTGTATGCGGCGACCGAGTTGCTCTTGCCCGGCGTCAATACGGGATAAT
ACCGCGCCACATAGCAGAACTTTAAAAGTGCTCATCATTGGAAAACGTTCTTCGGGGCGAAAACTCTCAA
GGATCTTACCGCTGTTGAGATCCAGTTCGATGTAACCCACTCGTGCACCCAACTGATCTTCAGCATCTTT
TACTTTCACCAGCGTTTCTGGGTGAGCAAAAACAGGAAGGCAAAATGCCGCAAAAAAGGGAATAAGGGCG
ACACGGAAATGTTGAATACTCATACTCTTCCTTTTTCAATATTATTGAAGCATTTATCAGGGTTATTGTC
TCATGAGCGGATACATATTTGAATGTATTTAGAAAAATAAACAAATAGGGGTTCCGCGCACATTTCCCCG
AAAAGTGCCACCTGACGTCTAAGAAACCATTATTATCATGACATTAACCTATAAAAATAGGCGTATCACG
AGGCCCTTTCGTCTCGCGCGTTTCGGTGATGACGGTGAAAACCTCTGACACATGCAGCTCCCGGAGACGG
TCACAGCTTGTCTGTAAGCGGATGCCGGGAGCAGACAAGCCCGTCAGGGCGCGTCAGCGGGTGTTGGCGG
GTGTCGGGGCTGGCTTAACTATGCGGCATCAGAGCAGATTGTACTGAGAGTGCACCATATGGACATATTG
TCGTTAGAACGCGGCTACAATTAATACATAACCTTATGTATCATACACATACG
